>Addgene plasmid #59629 | pSicoR-PLCE1i2 | depositor partial sequence | sequence record 93306 | pSicoR-PLCE1i2 sequence 63 bps
TGTTGTGACACCTTGAATGATAAATTCTAGAGATTTATCATTCAAGGTGTCACAACTTTTTTC
