>Addgene plasmid #59629 | pSicoR-PLCE1i2 | addgene partial sequence | sequence record 96897 | WPRE-R 5'-CATAGCGTAAAAGGAGCAACA-3'
AATTTTGTAATCCAGAGGTTGATTATCGATAAGCTTGATATCGAATTGTACCTAGTGGAACCGGAACCCT
TAAACATGTATAACTTCGTATAATGTATGCTATACGAAGTTATTAGGTCCCTCGACGAATTCCTACTTGT
ACAGCTCGTCCATGCCGAGAGTGATCCCGGCGGCGGTCACGAACTCCAGCAGGACCATGTGATCGCGCTT
CTCGTTGGGGTCTTTGCTCAGGGCGGACTGGGTGCTCAGGTAGTGGTTGTCGGGCAGCAGCACGGGGCCG
TCGCCGATGGGGGTGTTCTGCTGGTAGTGGTCGGCGAGCTGCACGCTGCCGTCCTCGATGTTGTGGCGGA
TCTTGAAGTTCACCTTGATGCCGTTCTTCTGCTTGTCGGCCATGATATAGACGTTGTGGCTGTTGTAGTT
GTACTCCAGCTTGTGCCCCAGGATGTTGCCGTCCTCCTTGAAGTCGATGCCCTTCAGCTCGATGCGGTTC
ACCAGGGTGTCGCCCTCGAACTTCACCTCGGCGCGGGTCTTGTAGTTGCCGTCGTCCTTGAAGAAGATGG
TGCGCTCCTGGACGTAGCCTTCGGGCATGGCGGACTTGAAGAAGTCGTGCTGCTTCATGTGGTCGGGGTA
GCGGCTGAAGCACTGCACGCCGTAGGTCA
