>Addgene plasmid #59629 | pSicoR-PLCE1i2 | addgene partial sequence | sequence record 98212 | pLLU-5 5'-cacagacttgtgggagaagc-3'
TTTGCATATAATATTTCCTAGTAACTATAGAGGCTTAATGTGCGATAAAAGACAGATAATCTGTTCTTTT
TAATACTAGCTACATTTTACATGATAGGCTTGGATTTCTATAACTTCGTATAGCATACATTATACGAAGT
TATAAACAGCACAAAAGGAAACTCACCCTAACTGTAAAGTAATTGTGTGTTTTGAGACTATAAATATCCC
TTGGAGAAAAGCCTTGTTTGTTGTGACACCTTGAATGATAAATTCTAGAGATTTATCATTCAAGGTGTCA
CAACTTTTTTCTCGAGTACTAGGATCCATTAGGCGGCCGCGTGGATAACCGTATTACCGCCATGCATTAG
TTATTAATAGTAATCAATTACGGGGTCATTAGTTCATAGCCCATATATGGAGTTCCGCGTTACATAACTT
ACGGTAAATGGCCCGCCTGGCTGACCGCCCAACGACCCCCGCCCATTGACGTCAATAATGACGTATGTTC
CCATAGTAACGCCAATAGGGACTTTCCATTGACGTCAATGGGTGGAGTATTTACGGTAAACTGCCCACTT
GGCAGTACATCAAGTGTATCATATGCCAAGTACGCCCCCTATTGACGTCAATGACGGTAAA
