[The description below was written by a language model from this plasmid's Addgene catalogue record.]
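Description:
pSicoR-PLCE1i2 is an RNA interference construct built on the pSicoR backbone and catalogued as a mammalian expression/RNAi vector. It is maintained in bacteria as a high-copy plasmid under ampicillin selection. The recorded propagation strain is a recombination-deficient host of the kind commonly chosen for plasmids containing repeated sequences. No feature table accompanies the entry, so the origin of replication, any viral elements, reporters, mammalian selection markers and recombinase sites in the backbone are not documented here. pSicoR is generally known as a lentiviral shRNA backbone designed for Cre-regulated knockdown, but the record itself does not list lentiviral as a vector type or describe those parts.

The payload is a short hairpin RNA directed against human PLCE1, the gene encoding phospholipase C epsilon 1 (also known as NPHS3, PLCE or PPLC). The hairpin is transcribed from a U6 promoter, an RNA polymerase III promoter that yields small, precisely defined transcripts. These are processed by the cellular RNAi machinery into siRNAs that reduce the target mRNA. The sequencing primer name suggests the mouse form of U6. The hairpin cassette was inserted by restriction cloning between an HpaI site, which was destroyed in the process, and an XhoI site, which remains intact. The actual hairpin sequence is not given, and the "i2" in the name suggests this is one of several independent hairpins against the same gene.

The stated purpose is knockdown of PLCE1 in human cells, and the associated study concerned the systematic identification of barriers to human induced pluripotent stem cell generation.
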