Addgene plasmid #59629: pSicoR-PLCE1i2
Purpose: Expression of shRNA against human PLCE1
Depositing lab: Miguel Ramalho-Santos. Depositing organization: University of California, San Francisco (UCSF). Publication: Systematic Identification of Barriers to Human iPSC Generation. Qin H, Diaz A, Blouin L, Lebbink RJ, Patena W, Tanbun P, LeProust EM, McManus MT, Song JS, Ramalho-Santos M. Cell. 2014 Jul 17;158(2):449-61. doi: 10.1016/j.cell.2014.05.040. PubMed 25036638.
Backbone
  Vector backbone: pSicoR
  Vector type: Mammalian Expression, RNAi
Growth in bacteria
  Bacterial resistance: Ampicillin, 100 μg/mL
  Growth temperature: 37°C
  Growth strain: Stbl3
  Copy number: High Copy
Gene/Insert
  Gene/Insert name: PLCE1
  gRNA/shRNA sequence: PLCE1
  Species: H. sapiens (human)
  Entrez Gene: PLCE1 (a.k.a. NPHS3, PLCE, PPLC)
  Promoter: U6
  Cloning method: Restriction Enzyme; 5′ cloning site HpaI (destroyed during cloning); 3′ cloning site XhoI (not destroyed)
  Sequencing primers: 5′ mU6-F
Terms and licenses: Academic/Nonprofit Terms; Industry Terms: Not Available to Industry
How to cite: pSicoR-PLCE1i2 was a gift from Miguel Ramalho-Santos (Addgene plasmid # 59629 ; http://n2t.net/addgene:59629 ; RRID:Addgene_59629)
